Addgene plasmid #216772: pLVX-Myc-TRIP12-SB-Hygro
Purpose: Myc-TRIP12-SB; the substrate binding (SB) domain (AA 1-1650) of TRIP12 with an N-terminal Myc-tag & a hygromycin resistance cassette
Depositing lab: Robert Sobol. Depositing organization: Brown University. Publication: Replication-associated base excision repair/single-strand break repair regulates PARG inhibitor response via the PRMT1/PRMT5/ATR axis. Ibrahim M, Roos WP, Schwartz JC, Khan MM, Al-Rahahleh RQ, Beers LA, Pearson CR, Langham KT, Boyang L, Clark J, Hayat F, Fang Q, Koczor CA, Migaud ME, Sobol RW. NAR Cancer. 2025 Dec 31;7(4):zcaf057. doi: 10.1093/narcan/zcaf057. eCollection 2025 Dec. PubMed 41480640.
Backbone
  Vector backbone: Lentiviral
  Backbone size w/o insert (bp): 8625
  Vector type: Mammalian Expression, Lentiviral
  Selectable markers: Hygromycin
Growth in bacteria
  Bacterial resistance: Ampicillin, 100 μg/mL
  Growth temperature: 37°C
  Growth strain: NEB Stable
  Copy number: Unknown
Gene/Insert
  Gene/Insert name: Myc-TRIP12-SB
  Species: H. sapiens (human)
  Insert size (bp): 4986
  Entrez Gene: TRIP12 (a.k.a. MRD49, TRIP-12, TRIPC, ULF)
Terms and licenses: Academic/Nonprofit Terms; Industry Terms: Not Available to Industry
How to cite: pLVX-Myc-TRIP12-SB-Hygro was a gift from Robert Sobol (Addgene plasmid # 216772 ; http://n2t.net/addgene:216772 ; RRID:Addgene_216772)
