[The description below was written by a language model from this plasmid's Addgene catalogue record and pLannotate feature annotations shown in this document.]
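Description:
pLVX-Myc-TRIP12-SB-Hygro is an HIV-1-based lentiviral transfer vector for stable expression of a truncated human TRIP12 in mammalian cells. It is propagated in E. coli through a high-copy ColE1/pUC-type origin and an ampicillin resistance gene (β-lactamase with its own promoter). The full sequence record is about 13.6 kb, consistent with a roughly 8.6 kb backbone carrying a roughly 5 kb insert. The viral region is bounded by two HIV-1 LTR elements. It contains the Ψ packaging signal with an adjoining gag fragment, the Rev response element for Rev-dependent nuclear export of the genomic RNA, and the cPPT/CTS, which aids nuclear import and transduction efficiency. Nef-derived fragments annotated next to each LTR are most likely residual viral sequence overlapping the U3 regions rather than functional coding sequence.

The expression cassette is driven by the CMV immediate-early enhancer and promoter. The insert lies between attB1 and attB2 sites, indicating it was introduced by Gateway recombination. It encodes the substrate-binding (SB) portion of TRIP12, amino acids 1–1650, with an N-terminal Myc epitope tag. The Myc tag is stated in the catalogue entry but is not separately annotated in the feature table. TRIP12 is an E3 ubiquitin ligase involved in the ubiquitin fusion degradation pathway and in regulating the DNA damage response. Downstream, an EMCV IRES links a hygromycin resistance gene to the same transcript, so selection with hygromycin enriches for cells expressing the tagged fragment. A WPRE follows to enhance transcript stability and expression. The construct suits making stable cell lines for studying the function or interactions of the TRIP12 substrate-binding region, and the associated publication concerns DNA repair and the response to PARG inhibitors.
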