Features (pLannotate 1.2.2; 26 found; start..end, strand, type, name):
    377..634     +  LTR            5' LTR (truncated): truncated 5' long terminal repeat (LTR) from HIV-1
    681..806     +  misc_feature   HIV-1 Ψ: packaging signal of human immunodeficiency virus type 1
    790..1128    +  CDS            HIV-1 gag (fragment): gag protein from human immunodeficiency virus 1; gag
   1303..1536    +  misc_feature   RRE: The Rev response element (RRE) of HIV-1 allows for Rev-dependent mRNA export from the nucleus to the cytoplasm.
   1913..2013    +  CDS            Rev (fragment): human immunodeficiency virus 1 (HIV-1) Rev protein; rev; enhances nuclear export of unspliced and incompletely spliced viral mRNAs
   2028..2143    +  misc_feature   cPPT/CTS: central polypurine tract and central termination sequence of HIV-1 (lacking the first T)
   2201..2504    +  enhancer       CMV enhancer: human cytomegalovirus immediate early enhancer
   2505..2708    +  promoter       CMV promoter: human cytomegalovirus (CMV) immediate early promoter
   2824..2848    +  protein_bind   attB1: mutant version of attB; recombination site for the Gateway® BP reaction BP Clonase™
   2908..7854    +  CDS            TRIP12 (fragment): TRIPC_HUMAN - Also known as KIAA0045, ULF. Experimental evidence at protein level: Swiss-Prot protein existence level 1. E3 ubiquitin-protein ligase involved in ubiquitin fusion degradation (UFD) pathway and regulation of DNA repair (PubMed:19028681, PubMed:22884692). Part of the ubiquitin fusion degradation (UFD) pathway, a process that mediates ubiquitination of protein at their N-terminus, regardless of the presence of lysine residues in target proteins (PubMed:19028681). Acts as a key regulator of DNA damage response by acting as a suppressor of RNF168, an E3 ubiquitin-protein ligase that
   7867..7891    -  protein_bind   attB2: mutant version of attB; recombination site for the Gateway® BP reaction BP Clonase™
   7896..7914    -  misc_feature   MCS (fragment): pBluescript multiple cloning site
   8034..8496    +  misc_feature   IRES: internal ribosome entry site (IRES) of the encephalomyocarditis virus (EMCV)
   8534..9554    +  CDS            HygR (fragment): aminoglycoside phosphotransferase from E. coli; aph(4)-Ia; confers resistance to hygromycin
   9568..10156   +  misc_feature   WPRE: woodchuck hepatitis virus posttranscriptional regulatory element
  10173..10691   +  CDS            nef (fragment): NEF_HV1BR - Experimental evidence at protein level: Swiss-Prot protein existence level 1. Extracellular Nef protein targets CD4(+) T-lymphocytes for apoptosis by interacting with CXCR4 surface receptors (PubMed:14990729). From Human immunodeficiency virus type 1 group M subtype B (isolate BRU/LAI) (HIV-1).
  10739..10996   +  LTR            5' LTR (truncated): truncated 5' long terminal repeat (LTR) from HIV-1
  11146..11168   -  protein_bind   lac operator (fragment): The lac repressor binds to the lac operator to inhibit transcription in E. coli. This inhibition can be relieved by adding lactose or isopropyl-β-D-thiogalactopyranoside (IPTG). lac repressor encoded by lacI
  11172..11202   -  promoter       lac promoter: promoter for the E. coli lac operon
  11217..11238   -  protein_bind   CAP binding site: CAP binding activates transcription in the presence of cAMP. E. coli catabolite activator protein
  11251..11343   -  CDS            lacI (fragment): lac repressor; lacI; The lac repressor binds to the lac operator to inhibit transcription in E. coli. This inhibition can be relieved by adding lactose or isopropyl-β-D-thiogalactopyranoside (IPTG).
  11526..12114   -  rep_origin     ori: high-copy-number ColE1/pMB1/pBR322/pUC origin of replication
  12285..13145   -  CDS            AmpR: β-lactamase; bla; confers resistance to ampicillin, carbenicillin, and related antibiotics
  13146..13250   -  promoter       AmpR promoter: bla
  13298..13432   +  polyA_signal   SV40 poly(A) signal: SV40 polyadenylation signal
  13599..329     +  CDS            nef (fragment) (across the origin): NEF_HV1BR - Experimental evidence at protein level: Swiss-Prot protein existence level 1. Extracellular Nef protein targets CD4(+) T-lymphocytes for apoptosis by interacting with CXCR4 surface receptors (PubMed:14990729). From Human immunodeficiency virus type 1 group M subtype B (isolate BRU/LAI) (HIV-1).
>Addgene plasmid #216772 | pLVX-Myc-TRIP12-SB-Hygro | addgene full sequence | sequence record 498169 | Addgene NGS Result
TGGAAGGGCTAATTCACTCCCAAAGAAGACAAGATATCCTTGATCTGTGGATCTACCACACACAAGGCTA
CTTCCCTGATTAGCAGAACTACACACCAGGGCCAGGGGTCAGATATCCACTGACCTTTGGATGGTGCTAC
AAGCTAGTACCAGTTGAGCCAGATAAGGTAGAAGAGGCCAATAAAGGAGAGAACACCAGCTTGTTACACC
CTGTGAGCCTGCATGGGATGGATGACCCGGAGAGAGAAGTGTTAGAGTGGAGGTTTGACAGCCGCCTAGC
ATTTCATCACGTGGCCCGAGAGCTGCATCCGGAGTACTTCAAGAACTGCTGATATCGAGCTTGCTACAAG
GGACTTTCCGCTGGGGACTTTCCAGGGAGGCGTGGCCTGGGCGGGACTGGGGAGTGGCGAGCCCTCAGAT
CCTGCATATAAGCAGCTGCTTTTTGCCTGTACTGGGTCTCTCTGGTTAGACCAGATCTGAGCCTGGGAGC
TCTCTGGCTAACTAGGGAACCCACTGCTTAAGCCTCAATAAAGCTTGCCTTGAGTGCTTCAAGTAGTGTG
TGCCCGTCTGTTGTGTGACTCTGGTAACTAGAGATCCCTCAGACCCTTTTAGTCAGTGTGGAAAATCTCT
AGCAGTGGCGCCCGAACAGGGACTTGAAAGCGAAAGGGAAACCAGAGGAGCTCTCTCGACGCAGGACTCG
GCTTGCTGAAGCGCGCACGGCAAGAGGCGAGGGGCGGCGACTGGTGAGTACGCCAAAAATTTTGACTAGC
GGAGGCTAGAAGGAGAGAGATGGGTGCGAGAGCGTCAGTATTAAGCGGGGGAGAATTAGATCGCGATGGG
AAAAAATTCGGTTAAGGCCAGGGGGAAAGAAAAAATATAAATTAAAACATATAGTATGGGCAAGCAGGGA
GCTAGAACGATTCGCAGTTAATCCTGGCCTGTTAGAAACATCAGAAGGCTGTAGACAAATACTGGGACAG
CTACAACCATCCCTTCAGACAGGATCAGAAGAACTTAGATCATTATATAATACAGTAGCAACCCTCTATT
GTGTGCATCAAAGGATAGAGATAAAAGACACCAAGGAAGCTTTAGACAAGATAGAGGAAGAGCAAAACAA
AAGTAAGACCACCGCACAGCAAGCGGCCGGCCGCTGATCTTCAGACCTGGAGGAGGAGATATGAGGGACA
ATTGGAGAAGTGAATTATATAAATATAAAGTAGTAAAAATTGAACCATTAGGAGTAGCACCCACCAAGGC
AAAGAGAAGAGTGGTGCAGAGAGAAAAAAGAGCAGTGGGAATAGGAGCTTTGTTCCTTGGGTTCTTGGGA
GCAGCAGGAAGCACTATGGGCGCAGCGTCAATGACGCTGACGGTACAGGCCAGACAATTATTGTCTGGTA
TAGTGCAGCAGCAGAACAATTTGCTGAGGGCTATTGAGGCGCAACAGCATCTGTTGCAACTCACAGTCTG
GGGCATCAAGCAGCTCCAGGCAAGAATCCTGGCTGTGGAAAGATACCTAAAGGATCAACAGCTCCTGGGG
ATTTGGGGTTGCTCTGGAAAACTCATTTGCACCACTGCTGTGCCTTGGAATGCTAGTTGGAGTAATAAAT
CTCTGGAACAGATTTGGAATCACACGACCTGGATGGAGTGGGACAGAGAAATTAACAATTACACAAGCTT
AATACACTCCTTAATTGAAGAATCGCAAAACCAGCAAGAAAAGAATGAACAAGAATTATTGGAATTAGAT
AAATGGGCAAGTTTGTGGAATTGGTTTAACATAACAAATTGGCTGTGGTATATAAAATTATTCATAATGA
TAGTAGGAGGCTTGGTAGGTTTAAGAATAGTTTTTGCTGTACTTTCTATAGTGAATAGAGTTAGGCAGGG
ATATTCACCATTATCGTTTCAGACCCACCTCCCAACCCCGAGGGGACCCGACAGGCCCGAAGGAATAGAA
GAAGAAGGTGGAGAGAGAGACAGAGACAGATCCATTCGATTAGTGAACGGATCTCGACGGTATCGCCTTT
AAAAGAAAAGGGGGGATTGGGGGGTACAGTGCAGGGGAAAGAATAGTAGACATAATAGCAACAGACATAC
AAACTAAAGAATTACAAAAACAAATTACAAAAATTCAAAATTTTCGGGTTTATTACAGGGACAGCAGAGA
TCCAGTTTATCGATAAGCTTGGGAGTTCCGCGTTACATAACTTACGGTAAATGGCCCGCCTGGCTGACCG
CCCAACGACCCCCGCCCATTGACGTCAATAATGACGTATGTTCCCATAGTAACGCCAATAGGGACTTTCC
ATTGACGTCAATGGGTGGAGTATTTACGGTAAACTGCCCACTTGGCAGTACATCAAGTGTATCATATGCC
AAGTACGCCCCCTATTGACGTCAATGACGGTAAATGGCCCGCCTGGCATTATGCCCAGTACATGACCTTA
TGGGACTTTCCTACTTGGCAGTACATCTACGTATTAGTCATCGCTATTACCATGGTGATGCGGTTTTGGC
AGTACATCAATGGGCGTGGATAGCGGTTTGACTCACGGGGATTTCCAAGTCTCCACCCCATTGACGTCAA
TGGGAGTTTGTTTTGGCACCAAAATCAACGGGACTTTCCAAAATGTCGTAACAACTCCGCCCCATTGACG
CAAATGGGCGGTAGGCGTGTACGGTGGGAGGTCTATATAAGCAGAGCTCGTTTAGTGAACCGTCAGATCG
CCTGGAGACGCCATCCACGCTGTTTTGACCTCCATAGAAGACACCGACTCTACTAGAGGATCTATTTCCG
GTGAATTCCTCGAGACTAGATCAACAAGTTTGTACAAAAAAGCAGGCTCCGCGGCCGCCCCCTTCACCAT
GGAACAAAAACTCATCTCAGAAGAGGATCTGGCAGCATCCAACCGGCCTAATAACAATCCAGGGGGGTCA
CTGCGACGTTCACAGAGGAACACTGCCGGGGCCCAACCACAAGACGACTCAATAGGAGGAAGGTCACATT
TAGGGCAGGCAAAACATAAGGGATATAGCCCTCCTGAGAGTAGAAAATCTAATTCTAAGGCACCCAAAGT
GCAGTCTAATACTACTTCTGAACTGTCAAGGGGACACCTTTCTAAAAGAAGCTGCAGTTCATCATCTGCT
GTGATAGTTCCACAACCAGAGGATCCAGACAGAGCCAATACTTCAGAAAGACAAAAAACGGGGCAGGTGC
CTAAGAAAGACAATTCTCGAGGAGTGAAGCGCAGTGCTAGTCCAGACTACAACAGGACCAATTCTCCTAG
CTCTGCAAAAAAACCAAAAGCACTTCAGCATACTGAATCTCCCTCAGAAACAAATAAGCCACATAGTAAG
TCAAAGAAGAGACATTTAGACCAGGAGCAACAACTGAAATCTGCACAATCACCATCAACAAGCAAGGCTC
ATACCAGGAAGAGTGGGGCCACTGGCGGTTCACGGAGTCAGAAAAGAAAAAGGACAGAGAGTTCTTGTGT
AAAGAGTGGCTCCGGGTCTGAATCAACTGGTGCAGAAGAGAGATCTGCGAAACCTACCAAGCTGGCTTCA
AAATCAGCCACCTCAGCCAAAGCTGGGTGTAGCACCATCACTGATTCTTCTTCTGCTGCCTCTACTTCCT
CCTCGTCTTCTGCTGTAGCCTCGGCCTCCTCCACTGTACCACCAGGTGCCAGAGTGAAACAAGGAAAAGA
TCAGAACAAGGCCAGGCGTTCCCGTTCAGCGTCCAGTCCCAGCCCCAGAAGAAGTAGCAGGGAAAAGGAA
CAGAGTAAAACTGGTGGCTCTTCAAAATTTGATTGGGCTGCTCGTTTCAGCCCTAAAGTTAGCCTTCCTA
AAACAAAACTGTCTCTTCCAGGGTCTTCTAAGTCAGAGACATCAAAACCTGGACCTTCTGGATTACAGGC
CAAATTAGCAAGTTTAAGAAAATCTACGAAGAAACGCAGTGAGTCTCCACCTGCTGAGCTCCCCAGTTTG
AGGCGGAGCACACGCCAAAAGACCACGGGCTCCTGTGCTAGTACCAGTCGGCGAGGCTCTGGCCTGGGCA
AAAGAGGAGCAGCTGAAGCTCGTCGACAGGAGAAAATGGCAGACCCTGAAAGCAACCAGGAGGCAGTAAA
TTCTTCAGCTGCTCGGACAGATGAAGCTCCCCAAGGAGCTGCAGCCTCTAGTTCTGTTGCAGGGGCTGTT
GGCATGACCACCTCTGGGGAGAGTGAATCAGATGATTCCGAGATGGGACGTTTGCAAGCTTTGTTAGAGG
CAAGGGGTCTTCCCCCTCACCTATTTGGTCCTCTTGGTCCTCGGATGTCACAGCTTTTCCATAGAACAAT
TGGAAGTGGAGCTAGTTCTAAGGCCCAGCAGCTACTACAAGGATTGCAAGCCAGTGATGAAAGTCAACAG
CTTCAGGCAGTTATTGAGATGTGTCAGTTACTGGTCATGGGAAATGAGGAGACACTGGGAGGGTTTCCTG
TCAAGAGTGTTGTTCCAGCTTTGATTACGTTACTTCAGATGGAGCACAATTTTGATATTATGAACCATGC
TTGTCGAGCCTTAACATACATGATGGAAGCACTTCCTCGATCTTCTGCTGTTGTAGTAGATGCTATTCCT
GTCTTTTTAGAAAAGCTGCAAGTTATTCAGTGTATTGATGTGGCAGAGCAGGCCTTGACTGCCTTGGAGA
TGTTGTCACGGAGACATAGTAAAGCCATTCTACAGGCGGGTGGTTTGGCAGACTGCTTGCTGTACCTAGA
ATTCTTCAGCATAAATGCCCAAAGAAATGCATTAGCAATTGCAGCTAATTGCTGCCAGAGTATCACGCCA
GATGAATTTCATTTTGTGGCAGATTCACTCCCATTGCTAACCCAAAGGCTAACACATCAGGATAAAAAGT
CAGTAGAAAGCACTTGCCTTTGTTTTGCACGCCTAGTGGACAACTTCCAGCATGAGGAGAATTTACTCCA
GCAGGTTGCTTCCAAAGATCTGCTTACAAATGTTCAACAGCTGTTGGTAGTGACTCCACCCATTTTAAGT
TCTGGGATGTTTATAATGGTGGTTCGCATGTTTTCTCTGATGTGTTCCAACTGTCCAACTTTAGCTGTTC
AACTTATGAAACAAAACATTGCAGAAACGCTTCACTTTCTCCTGTGTGGTGCCTCCAATGGAAGTTGTCA
GGAACAGATTGATCTTGTTCCACGAAGCCCTCAAGAGTTGTATGAACTGACATCTCTGATTTGTGAACTT
ATGCCATGTTTACCAAAAGAAGGCATTTTTGCAGTTGATACCATGTTGAAGAAGGGAAATGCACAGAACA
CAGATGGTGCGATATGGCAGTGGCGTGATGATCGGGGCCTCTGGCATCCATATAACAGGATTGACAGCCG
GATCATTGAGCAAATCAATGAGGACACGGGAACAGCACGTGCCATTCAGAGAAAACCTAACCCGTTAGCC
AATAGTAACACTAGTGGATATTCAGAGTCAAAGAAGGATGATGCTCGAGCACAGCTTATGAAAGAGGATC
CGGAACTGGCTAAGTCTTTTATTAAGACATTATTTGGTGTTCTTTATGAAGTGTATAGTTCCTCAGCAGG
ACCTGCGGTCAGACATAAGTGCCTTAGAGCAATTCTTAGGATAATTTATTTTGCGGATGCTGAACTTCTG
AAGGATGTTCTGAAAAATCATGCTGTTTCAAGTCACATTGCTTCCATGCTGTCAAGCCAAGACCTGAAGA
TAGTAGTGGGAGCACTTCAGATGGCAGAAATTTTAATGCAGAAGTTACCTGATATTTTTAGTGTTTACTT
CAGAAGAGAAGGTGTAATGCATCAAGTAAAACACTTAGCAGAATCAGAGTCTTTGTTGACAAGTCCACCA
AAGGCATGTACGAATGGATCGGGATCAATGGGATCCACAACTTCAGTCAGCAGTGGGACAGCCACAGCTG
CCACTCATGCTGCAGCTGACTTGGGATCACCCAGCTTGCAGCACAGCAGGGATGATTCTTTAGATCTCAG
CCCTCAAGGTCGATTAAGTGATGTTCTAAAGAGAAAACGACTGCCAAAACGAGGGCCAAGAAGGCCAAAG
TACTCACCTCCAAGAGATGATGACAAAGTAGACAATCAAGCTAAAAGCCCCACCACTACTCAGTCACCTA
AATCTTCTTTCCTGGCAAGCTTGAATCCAAAAACATGGGGAAGGTTAAGTACACAGTCCAACAGCAACAA
CATTGAGCCAGCACGGACTGCGGGAGGTAGTGGCCTTGCCAGGGCTGCCTCAAAGGATACCATCTCCAAT
AATAGAGAAAAAATTAAAGGTTGGATTAAGGAGCAGGCACATAAATTTGTAGAACGTTATTTCAGTTCTG
AGAATATGGATGGAAGCAACCCTGCATTGAATGTCCTTCAGAGACTTTGTGCTGCAACCGAACAACTCAA
CCTCCAGGTGGATGGTGGAGCTGAGTGCCTTGTAGAAATCCGTAGCATAGTCTCAGAGTCAGATGTTTCA
TCATTTGAAATCCAACATAGTGGATTTGTGAAGCAGCTGTTGCTTTATTTGACATCTAAAAGTGAAAAGG
ATGCTGTGAGCAGAGAGATCAGATTAAAGCGATTTCTTCATGTATTTTTTTCTTCTCCACTTCCTGGAGA
AGAGCCCATTGGAAGAGTGGAACCAGTGGGTAATGCACCTTTGTTGGCATTAGTTCACAAGATGAACAAC
TGCCTCAGCCAGATGGAACAATTTCCAGTCAAAGTACATGATTTCCCTAGTGGAAATGGGACAGGAGGCA
GCTTTTCTCTCAACAGAGGATCACAGGCTTTAAAATTTTTCAACACACATCAATTAAAATGCCAGTTACA
AAGGCATCCAGACTGTGCAAATGTGAAGCAGTGGAAGGGTGGACCTGTCAAGATTGACCCTCTGGCTTTG
GTACAAGCCATCGAGAGATACCTTGTAGTTAGAGGGTATGGAAGAGTAAGAGAAGATGATGAAGACAGCG
ATGACGATGGATCAGATGAGGAAATAGATGAGTCTCTGGCTGCTCAGTTCCTAAATTCAGGAAATGTAAG
ACACAGGCTGCAGTTTTATATTGGAGAACATTTGCTGCCGTATAACATGACTGTGTATCAGGCAGTACGG
CAGTTTAGTATACAGGCTGAAGATGAAAGAGAATCCACAGATGATGAGAGCAATCCTCTAGGCAGAGCTG
GTATTTGGACAAAGACTCATACAATATGGTATAAACCTGTGAGAGAGGATGAAGAAAGTAATAAAGATTG
TGTTGGTGGTAAAAGAGGAAGAGCCCAAACAGCTCCAACGAAAACTTCCCCTAGAAATGCAAAAAAGCAT
GATGAGTTATGGCACGATGGAGTGTGCCCATCAGTATCAAATCCTTTAGAAGTTTACCTCATTCCCACAC
CACCTGAAAATATAACATTTGAAGACCCGTCATTAGATGTGATCCTTCTTTTAAGAGTTTTACATGCTAT
CAGTCGATACTGGTATTACTTGTATGATAATGCAATGTGCAAGGAAATTATTCCAACTAGTGAATTTATT
AACAGTAAGTTAACAGCAAAAGCAAATAGGCAACTTCAAGATCCTTTAGTAATCATGACAGGAAACATCC
CAACATGGCTTACTGAGCTAGGAAAAACCTGCCCATTTTTCTTTCCTTTTGATACCCGGCAAATGCTTTT
TTATGTAACTGCATTTGATCGGGACCGAGCAATGCAAAGATTACTTGATACCAACCCAGAAATCAACCAG
TCTGATTCTCAAGATAGCAGAGTTGCACCTAGATTGGATAGAAAAAAACGTACTGTGAACCGAGAGGAGC
TGCTGAAACAGGCGTGAGGCGCGCCGACCCAGCTTTCTTGTACAAAGTGGTTGATCTAGTTCTAGAGCGG
CCGCGGATCCCGCCCCTCTCCCTCCCCCCCCCCTAACGTTACTGGCCGAAGCCGCTTGGAATAAGGCCGG
TGTGCGTTTGTCTATATGTTATTTTCCACCATATTGCCGTCTTTTGGCAATGTGAGGGCCCGGAAACCTG
GCCCTGTCTTCTTGACGAGCATTCCTAGGGGTCTTTCCCCTCTCGCCAAAGGAATGCAAGGTCTGTTGAA
TGTCGTGAAGGAAGCAGTTCCTCTGGAAGCTTCTTGAAGACAAACAACGTCTGTAGCGACCCTTTGCAGG
CAGCGGAACCCCCCACCTGGCGACAGGTGCCTCTGCGGCCAAAAGCCACGTGTATAAGATACACCTGCAA
AGGCGGCACAACCCCAGTGCCACGTTGTGAGTTGGATAGTTGTGGAAAGAGTCAAATGGCTCTCCTCAAG
CGTATTCAACAAGGGGCTGAAGGATGCCCAGAAGGTACCCCATTGTATGGGATCTGATCTGGGGCCTCGG
TGCACATGCTTTACATGTGTTTAGTCGAGGTTAAAAAAACGTCTAGGCCCCCCGAACCACGGGGACGTGG
TTTTCCTTTGAAAAACACGATGATAAGCTTGCCACAACCCGTACCAAAGATGGATAGATCCGGAAAGCCT
GAACTCACCGCGACGTCTGTCGAGAAGTTTCTGATCGAAAAGTTCGACAGCGTCTCCGACCTGATGCAGC
TCTCGGAGGGCGAAGAATCTCGTGCTTTCAGCTTCGATGTAGGAGGGCGTGGATATGTCCTGCGGGTAAA
TAGCTGCGCCGATGGTTTCTACAAAGATCGTTATGTTTATCGGCACTTTGCATCGGCCGCGCTCCCGATT
CCGGAAGTGCTTGACATTGGGGAATTCAGCGAGAGCCTGACCTATTGCATCTCCCGCCGTGCACAGGGTG
TCACGTTGCAAGACCTGCCTGAAACCGAACTGCCCGCTGTTCTGCAGCCGGTCGCGGAGGCCATGGATGC
GATCGCTGCGGCCGATCTTAGCCAGACGAGCGGGTTCGGCCCATTCGGACCGCAAGGAATCGGTCAATAC
ACTACATGGCGTGATTTCATATGCGCGATTGCTGATCCCCATGTGTATCACTGGCAAACTGTGATGGACG
ACACCGTCAGTGCGTCCGTCGCGCAGGCTCTCGATGAGCTGATGCTTTGGGCCGAGGACTGCCCCGAAGT
CCGGCACCTCGTGCACGCGGATTTCGGCTCCAACAATGTCCTGACGGACAATGGCCGCATAACAGCGGTC
ATTGACTGGAGCGAGGCGATGTTCGGGGATTCCCAATACGAGGTCGCCAACATCTTCTTCTGGAGGCCGT
GGTTGGCTTGTATGGAGCAGCAGACGCGCTACTTCGAGCGGAGGCATCCGGAGCTTGCAGGATCGCCGCG
GCTCCGGGCGTATATGCTCCGCATTGGTCTTGACCAACTCTATCAGAGCTTGGTTGACGGCAATTTCGAT
GATGCAGCTTGGGCGCAGGGTCGATGCGACGCAATCGTCCGATCCGGAGCCGGGACTGTCGGGCGTACAC
AAATCGCCCGCAGAAGCGCGGCCGTCTGGACCGATGGCTGTGTAGAAGTACTCGCCGATAGTGGAAACCG
ACGCCCCAGCACTCGTCCGAGGGCAAAGGAATAGACGCGTCTGGAACAATCAACCTCTGGATTACAAAAT
TTGTGAAAGATTGACTGGTATTCTTAACTATGTTGCTCCTTTTACGCTATGTGGATACGCTGCTTTAATG
CCTTTGTATCATGCTATTGCTTCCCGTATGGCTTTCATTTTCTCCTCCTTGTATAAATCCTGGTTGCTGT
CTCTTTATGAGGAGTTGTGGCCCGTTGTCAGGCAACGTGGCGTGGTGTGCACTGTGTTTGCTGACGCAAC
CCCCACTGGTTGGGGCATTGCCACCACCTGTCAGCTCCTTTCCGGGACTTTCGCTTTCCCCCTCCCTATT
GCCACGGCGGAACTCATCGCCGCCTGCCTTGCCCGCTGCTGGACAGGGGCTCGGCTGTTGGGCACTGACA
ATTCCGTGGTGTTGTCGGGGAAGCTGACGTCCTTTCCATGGCTGCTCGCCTGTGTTGCCACCTGGATTCT
GCGCGGGACGTCCTTCTGCTACGTCCCTTCGGCCCTCAATCCAGCGGACCTTCCTTCCCGCGGCCTGCTG
CCGGCTCTGCGGCCTCTTCCGCGTCTTCGCCTTCGCCCTCAGACGAGTCGGATCTCCCTTTGGGCCGCCT
CCCCGCCTGGAATTAATTCTGCAGTCGAGACCTAGAAAAACATGGAGCAATCACAAGTAGCAATACAGCA
GCTACCAATGCTGATTGTGCCTGGCTAGAAGCACAAGAGGAGGAGGAGGTGGGTTTTCCAGTCACACCTC
AGGTACCTTTAAGACCAATGACTTACAAGGCAGCTGTAGATCTTAGCCACTTTTTAAAAGAAAAGAGGGG
ACTGGAAGGGCTAATTCACTCCCAACGAAGACAAGATATCCTTGATCTGTGGATCTACCACACACAAGGC
TACTTCCCTGATTAGCAGAACTACACACCAGGGCCAGGGGTCAGATATCCACTGACCTTTGGATGGTGCT
ACAAGCTAGTACCAGTTGAGCCAGATAAGGTAGAAGAGGCCAATAAAGGAGAGAACACCAGCTTGTTACA
CCCTGTGAGCCTGCATGGGATGGATGACCCGGAGAGAGAAGTGTTAGAGTGGAGGTTTGACAGCCGCCTA
GCATTTCATCACGTGGCCCGAGAGCTGCATCCGGAGTACTTCAAGAACTGCTGATATCGAGCTTGCTACA
AGGGACTTTCCGCTGGGGACTTTCCAGGGAGGCGTGGCCTGGGCGGGACTGGGGAGTGGCGAGCCCTCAG
ATCCTGCATATAAGCAGCTGCTTTTTGCCTGTACTGGGTCTCTCTGGTTAGACCAGATCTGAGCCTGGGA
GCTCTCTGGCTAACTAGGGAACCCACTGCTTAAGCCTCAATAAAGCTTGCCTTGAGTGCTTCAAGTAGTG
TGTGCCCGTCTGTTGTGTGACTCTGGTAACTAGAGATCCCTCAGACCCTTTTAGTCAGTGTGGAAAATCT
CTAGCAGTAGTAGTTCATGTCATCTTATTATTCAGTATTTATAACTTGCAAAGAAATGAATATCAGAGAG
TGAGAGGCCTTGACATTGCTAGCGTTTACCGTCGACCTCTAGCTAGAGCTTGGCGTAATCATGGTCATAG
CTGTTTCCTGTGTGAAATTGTTATCCGCTCACAATTCCACACAACATACGAGCCGGAAGCATAAAGTGTA
AAGCCTGGGGTGCCTAATGAGTGAGCTAACTCACATTAATTGCGTTGCGCTCACTGCCCGCTTTCCAGTC
GGGAAACCTGTCGTGCCAGCTGCATTAATGAATCGGCCAACGCGCGGGGAGAGGCGGTTTGCGTATTGGG
CGCTCTTCCGCTTCCTCGCTCACTGACTCGCTGCGCTCGGTCGTTCGGCTGCGGCGAGCGGTATCAGCTC
ACTCAAAGGCGGTAATACGGTTATCCACAGAATCAGGGGATAACGCAGGAAAGAACATGTGAGCAAAAGG
CCAGCAAAAGGCCAGGAACCGTAAAAAGGCCGCGTTGCTGGCGTTTTTCCATAGGCTCCGCCCCCCTGAC
GAGCATCACAAAAATCGACGCTCAAGTCAGAGGTGGCGAAACCCGACAGGACTATAAAGATACCAGGCGT
TTCCCCCTGGAAGCTCCCTCGTGCGCTCTCCTGTTCCGACCCTGCCGCTTACCGGATACCTGTCCGCCTT
TCTCCCTTCGGGAAGCGTGGCGCTTTCTCATAGCTCACGCTGTAGGTATCTCAGTTCGGTGTAGGTCGTT
CGCTCCAAGCTGGGCTGTGTGCACGAACCCCCCGTTCAGCCCGACCGCTGCGCCTTATCCGGTAACTATC
GTCTTGAGTCCAACCCGGTAAGACACGACTTATCGCCACTGGCAGCAGCCACTGGTAACAGGATTAGCAG
AGCGAGGTATGTAGGCGGTGCTACAGAGTTCTTGAAGTGGTGGCCTAACTACGGCTACACTAGAAGAACA
GTATTTGGTATCTGCGCTCTGCTGAAGCCAGTTACCTTCGGAAAAAGAGTTGGTAGCTCTTGATCCGGCA
AACAAACCACCGCTGGTAGCGGTGGTTTTTTTGTTTGCAAGCAGCAGATTACGCGCAGAAAAAAAGGATC
TCAAGAAGATCCTTTGATCTTTTCTACGGGGTCTGACGCTCAGTGGAACGAAAACTCACGTTAAGGGATT
TTGGTCATGAGATTATCAAAAAGGATCTTCACCTAGATCCTTTTAAATTAAAAATGAAGTTTTAAATCAA
TCTAAAGTATATATGAGTAAACTTGGTCTGACAGTTACCAATGCTTAATCAGTGAGGCACCTATCTCAGC
GATCTGTCTATTTCGTTCATCCATAGTTGCCTGACTCCCCGTCGTGTAGATAACTACGATACGGGAGGGC
TTACCATCTGGCCCCAGTGCTGCAATGATACCGCGAGACCCACGCTCACCGGCTCCAGATTTATCAGCAA
TAAACCAGCCAGCCGGAAGGGCCGAGCGCAGAAGTGGTCCTGCAACTTTATCCGCCTCCATCCAGTCTAT
TAATTGTTGCCGGGAAGCTAGAGTAAGTAGTTCGCCAGTTAATAGTTTGCGCAACGTTGTTGCCATTGCT
ACAGGCATCGTGGTGTCACGCTCGTCGTTTGGTATGGCTTCATTCAGCTCCGGTTCCCAACGATCAAGGC
GAGTTACATGATCCCCCATGTTGTGCAAAAAAGCGGTTAGCTCCTTCGGTCCTCCGATCGTTGTCAGAAG
TAAGTTGGCCGCAGTGTTATCACTCATGGTTATGGCAGCACTGCATAATTCTCTTACTGTCATGCCATCC
GTAAGATGCTTTTCTGTGACTGGTGAGTACTCAACCAAGTCATTCTGAGAATAGTGTATGCGGCGACCGA
GTTGCTCTTGCCCGGCGTCAATACGGGATAATACCGCGCCACATAGCAGAACTTTAAAAGTGCTCATCAT
TGGAAAACGTTCTTCGGGGCGAAAACTCTCAAGGATCTTACCGCTGTTGAGATCCAGTTCGATGTAACCC
ACTCGTGCACCCAACTGATCTTCAGCATCTTTTACTTTCACCAGCGTTTCTGGGTGAGCAAAAACAGGAA
GGCAAAATGCCGCAAAAAAGGGAATAAGGGCGACACGGAAATGTTGAATACTCATACTCTTCCTTTTTCA
ATATTATTGAAGCATTTATCAGGGTTATTGTCTCATGAGCGGATACATATTTGAATGTATTTAGAAAAAT
AAACAAATAGGGGTTCCGCGCACATTTCCCCGAAAAGTGCCACCTGACGTCGACGGATCGGGAGATCAAC
TTGTTTATTGCAGCTTATAATGGTTACAAATAAAGCAATAGCATCACAAATTTCACAAATAAAGCATTTT
TTTCACTGCATTCTAGTTGTGGTTTGTCCAAACTCATCAATGTATCTTATCATGTCTGGATCAACTGGAT
AACTCAAGCTAACCAAAATCATCCCAAACTTCCCACCCCATACCCTATTACCACTGCCAATTACCTGTGG
TTTCATTTACTCTAAACCTGTGATTCCTCTGAATTATTTTCATTTTAAAGAAATTGTATTTGTTAAATAT
GTACTACAAACTTAGTAGT
